Addgene plasmid #102364: pSIN-PAmCherry-mSNCA-NE
Purpose: Lentiviral overexpression of PA-mCherry synuclein alpha fusion
Depositing lab: Shu Leong Ho. Depositing organization: University of Hong Kong. Publication: Age-dependent accumulation of oligomeric SNCA/alpha-synuclein from impaired degradation in mutant LRRK2 knockin mouse model of Parkinson disease: role for therapeutic activation of chaperone-mediated autophagy (CMA). Ho PW, Leung CT, Liu H, Pang SY, Lam CS, Xian J, Li L, Kung MH, Ramsden DB, Ho SL. Autophagy. 2019 Apr 14:1-24. doi: 10.1080/15548627.2019.1603545. PubMed 30983487.
Backbone
  Vector backbone: pSin4-EF2-IRES-Pur
  Backbone manufacturer: SINF-EF-G (from Dr. Robert Hawley, George Washington University) was modified to make the lentiviral backbone.
  Backbone size w/o insert (bp): 7500
  Vector type: Mammalian Expression, Lentiviral
  Selectable markers: Puromycin
Growth in bacteria
  Bacterial resistance: Ampicillin, 100 μg/mL
  Growth temperature: 37°C
  Growth strain: NEB Stable
  Copy number: High Copy
Gene/Insert 1
  Gene/Insert name: PA-mCherry
  Species: Synthetic
  Promoter: EF-1a
  Cloning method: Restriction Enzyme; 5′ cloning site EcoRI (not destroyed); 3′ cloning site NheI (not destroyed)
  Sequencing primers: 5′ EF-1a Forward; 3′ TTAGCTTTCGTTATCATCATAGC
Gene/Insert 2
  Gene/Insert name: synuclein alpha (alt names: SNCA; NACP; alphaSYN)
  Species: M. musculus (mouse)
  Insert size (bp): 1182
  Entrez Gene: Snca (a.k.a. NACP, alpha-Syn, alphaSYN)
  Promoter: EF-1a
  Tag / fusion protein: NE (C terminal on insert)
  Cloning method: Restriction Enzyme; 5′ cloning site NheI (not destroyed); 3′ cloning site PmeI (not destroyed)
  Sequencing primers: 5′ unknown; 3′ TTAGCTTTCGTTATCATCATAGC
Terms and licenses: Academic/Nonprofit Terms; Industry Terms: Not Available to Industry
Depositor comments: There is a "NheI" restriction site which we artificially added between PAmCherry and SNCA-NE to facilitate cloning. i.e. 5'---PAmCherry-NheI-SNCA-NE----3' This plasmid encodes a novel 18-amino-acid protein tag - "NE", which can be detected by a specific mouse monoclonal antibody in Western blotting, immunopreciptation, and immunocytochemistry. (Source of antibody: http://www.versitech.hku.hk/reagents/ne/)
How to cite: pSIN-PAmCherry-mSNCA-NE was a gift from Shu Leong Ho (Addgene plasmid # 102364 ; http://n2t.net/addgene:102364 ; RRID:Addgene_102364)
