[The description below was written by a language model from this plasmid's Addgene catalogue record and pLannotate feature annotations shown in this document.]
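Description:
pSIN-PAmCherry-mSNCA-NE is a self-inactivating HIV-1-based lentiviral transfer plasmid for mammalian overexpression of a photoactivatable mCherry–alpha-synuclein fusion. It is built on the pSin4-EF2-IRES-Pur backbone, itself derived from a modified SINF-EF-G vector, and the sequenced record is about 8.7 kb. In bacteria it is maintained through a high-copy ColE1/pUC-type origin and selected with ampicillin via the β-lactamase gene. The viral portion carries a truncated 5' LTR, the Ψ packaging signal with an adjoining gag fragment, the Rev response element for Rev-dependent nuclear export of the genomic RNA, the cPPT/CTS element that aids nuclear import of the reverse-transcribed genome, and a ΔU3 3' LTR that leaves the integrated provirus without LTR promoter activity. A bGH polyadenylation signal lies downstream of the 3' LTR. Short fragments annotated as nef, Rev and SV40 small t antigen appear to be residual viral or backbone sequence rather than functional genes.

Expression is driven by the constitutive human EF-1α promoter. The first open reading frame is PAmCherry1, a monomeric red fluorescent protein that becomes fluorescent only after photoactivation, joined through a deliberately introduced NheI site to mouse Snca. The synuclein carries a C-terminal NE tag, an 18-amino-acid epitope recognised by a specific mouse monoclonal antibody in Western blotting, immunoprecipitation and immunocytochemistry; the tag is not separately annotated in the feature table. An EMCV IRES then allows translation of puromycin N-acetyltransferase from the same transcript, so transduced cells can be selected with puromycin. The associated publication concerns alpha-synuclein accumulation and impaired degradation, including chaperone-mediated autophagy, in a mutant LRRK2 Parkinson disease model. A photoactivatable fusion suits this setting because a marked pool of protein can be followed over time.
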