Features (pLannotate 1.2.2; 20 found; start..end, strand, type, name):
    377..634     +  LTR            5' LTR (truncated): truncated 5' long terminal repeat (LTR) from HIV-1
    681..806     +  misc_feature   HIV-1 Ψ: packaging signal of human immunodeficiency virus type 1
    790..1153    +  CDS            HIV-1 gag (fragment): gag protein from human immunodeficiency virus 1; gag
   1299..1532    +  misc_feature   RRE: The Rev response element (RRE) of HIV-1 allows for Rev-dependent mRNA export from the nucleus to the cytoplasm.
   1909..2009    +  CDS            Rev (fragment): human immunodeficiency virus 1 (HIV-1) Rev protein; rev; enhances nuclear export of unspliced and incompletely spliced viral mRNAs
   2048..2165    +  misc_feature   cPPT/CTS: central polypurine tract and central termination sequence of HIV-1
   2221..2287    +  CDS            small t antigen (fragment): SV40 (simian virus 40) small t antigen
   2294..3472    +  promoter       EF-1α promoter: strong constitutive promoter for human elongation factor EF-1α
   3486..4193    +  CDS            PAmCherry1: PAmCherry1 is a photoactivatable red fluorescent protein published in 2009, derived from Discosoma sp.. It is reported to be a rapidly-maturing monomer with high acid sensitivity.
   4200..4616    +  CDS            Snca (sequence withheld): SYUA_MOUSE - Also known as Syn. Experimental evidence at protein level: Swiss-Prot protein existence level 1. Neuronal protein that plays several roles in synaptic activity such as regulation of synaptic vesicle trafficking and subsequent neurotransmitter release. Participates as a monomer in synaptic vesicle exocytosis by enhancing vesicle priming, fusion and dilation of exocytotic fusion pores. Mechanistically, acts by increasing local Ca(2+) release from microdomains which is essential for the enhancement of ATP-induced exocytosis. Acts also as a molecular chaperone in its multimeric membra
   4855..5317    +  misc_feature   IRES: internal ribosome entry site (IRES) of the encephalomyocarditis virus (EMCV)
   5350..5949    +  CDS            PuroR: puromycin N-acetyltransferase; pac from Streptomyces alboniger; confers resistance to puromycin
   5956..6150    +  CDS            nef (fragment): NEF_HV1Z2 - Experimental evidence at protein level: Swiss-Prot protein existence level 1. Extracellular Nef protein targets CD4(+) T-lymphocytes for apoptosis by interacting with CXCR4 surface receptors. From Human immunodeficiency virus type 1 group M subtype D (isolate Z2/CDC-Z34) (HIV-1).
   6152..6385    +  LTR            3' LTR (ΔU3): self-inactivating 3' long terminal repeat (LTR) from HIV-1
   6542..6766    +  polyA_signal   bGH poly(A) signal: bovine growth hormone polyadenylation signal
   6770..6791    +  promoter       SV40 promoter (fragment): SV40 enhancer and early promoter
   6862..6966    +  promoter       AmpR promoter: bla
   6967..7827    +  CDS            AmpR: β-lactamase; bla; confers resistance to ampicillin, carbenicillin, and related antibiotics
   7998..8586    +  rep_origin     ori: high-copy-number ColE1/pMB1/pBR322/pUC origin of replication
   8744..329     +  CDS            nef (fragment) (across the origin): NEF_HV1BR - Experimental evidence at protein level: Swiss-Prot protein existence level 1. Extracellular Nef protein targets CD4(+) T-lymphocytes for apoptosis by interacting with CXCR4 surface receptors (PubMed:14990729). From Human immunodeficiency virus type 1 group M subtype B (isolate BRU/LAI) (HIV-1).
>Addgene plasmid #102364 | pSIN-PAmCherry-mSNCA-NE | addgene full sequence | sequence record 208721 | Addgene NGS Result
TGGAAGGGCTAATTCACTCCCAAAGAAGACAAGATATCCTTGATCTGTGGATCTACCACACACAAGGCTA
CTTCCCTGATTAGCAGAACTACACACCAGGGCCAGGGGTCAGATATCCACTGACCTTTGGATGGTGCTAC
AAGCTAGTACCAGTTGAGCCAGATAAGGTAGAAGAGGCCAATAAAGGAGAGAACACCAGCTTGTTACACC
CTGTGAGCCTGCATGGGATGGATGACCCGGAGAGAGAAGTGTTAGAGTGGAGGTTTGACAGCCGCCTAGC
ATTTCATCACGTGGCCCGAGAGCTGCATCCGGAGTACTTCAAGAACTGCTGATATCGAGCTTGCTACAAG
GGACTTTCCGCTGGGGACTTTCCAGGGAGGCGTGGCCTGGGCGGGACTGGGGAGTGGCGAGCCCTCAGAT
CCTGCATATAAGCAGCTGCTTTTTGCCTGTACTGGGTCTCTCTGGTTAGACCAGATCTGAGCCTGGGAGC
TCTCTGGCTAACTAGGGAACCCACTGCTTAAGCCTCAATAAAGCTTGCCTTGAGTGCTTCAAGTAGTGTG
TGCCCGTCTGTTGTGTGACTCTGGTAACTAGAGATCCCTCAGACCCTTTTAGTCAGTGTGGAAAATCTCT
AGCAGTGGCGCCCGAACAGGGACTTGAAAGCGAAAGGGAAACCAGAGGAGCTCTCTCGACGCAGGACTCG
GCTTGCTGAAGCGCGCACGGCAAGAGGCGAGGGGCGGCGACTGGTGAGTACGCCAAAAATTTTGACTAGC
GGAGGCTAGAAGGAGAGAGATGGGTGCGAGAGCGTCAGTATTAAGCGGGGGAGAATTAGATCGCGATGGG
AAAAAATTCGGTTAAGGCCAGGGGGAAAGAAAAAATATAAATTAAAACATATAGTATGGGCAAGCAGGGA
GCTAGAACGATTCGCAGTTAATCCTGGCCTGTTAGAAACATCAGAAGGCTGTAGACAAATACTGGGACAG
CTACAACCATCCCTTCAGACAGGATCAGAAGAACTTAGATCATTATATAATACAGTAGCAACCCTCTATT
GTGTGCATCAAAGGATAGAGATAAAAGACACCAAGGAAGCTTTAGACAAGATAGAGGAAGAGCAAAACAA
AAGTAAGACCACCGCACAGCAAGCGGCCGCTGATCTTCAGACCTGGAGGAGGAGATATGAGGGACAATTG
GAGAAGTGAATTATATAAATATAAAGTAGTAAAAATTGAACCATTAGGAGTAGCACCCACCAAGGCAAAG
AGAAGAGTGGTGCAGAGAGAAAAAAGAGCAGTGGGAATAGGAGCTTTGTTCCTTGGGTTCTTGGGAGCAG
CAGGAAGCACTATGGGCGCAGCGTCAATGACGCTGACGGTACAGGCCAGACAATTATTGTCTGGTATAGT
GCAGCAGCAGAACAATTTGCTGAGGGCTATTGAGGCGCAACAGCATCTGTTGCAACTCACAGTCTGGGGC
ATCAAGCAGCTCCAGGCAAGAATCCTGGCTGTGGAAAGATACCTAAAGGATCAACAGCTCCTGGGGATTT
GGGGTTGCTCTGGAAAACTCATTTGCACCACTGCTGTGCCTTGGAATGCTAGTTGGAGTAATAAATCTCT
GGAACAGATTTGGAATCACACGACCTGGATGGAGTGGGACAGAGAAATTAACAATTACACAAGCTTAATA
CACTCCTTAATTGAAGAATCGCAAAACCAGCAAGAAAAGAATGAACAAGAATTATTGGAATTAGATAAAT
GGGCAAGTTTGTGGAATTGGTTTAACATAACAAATTGGCTGTGGTATATAAAATTATTCATAATGATAGT
AGGAGGCTTGGTAGGTTTAAGAATAGTTTTTGCTGTACTTTCTATAGTGAATAGAGTTAGGCAGGGATAT
TCACCATTATCGTTTCAGACCCACCTCCCAACCCCGAGGGGACCCGACAGGCCCGAAGGAATAGAAGAAG
AAGGTGGAGAGAGAGACAGAGACAGATCCATTCGATTAGTGAACGGATCTCGACGGTATCGCCACAAATG
GCAGTATTCATCCACAATTTTAAAAGAAAGGGGGGGATTGGGGGGTACAGTGCAGGGGAAAGAATAGTAG
ACATAATAGCAACAGACATACAAACTAAAGAATTACAAAAACAAATTACAAAAATTCAAAATTTTCGGGT
TTATTACAGGGACAGCAGAGATCCACTTTGGATCGATAAGCTTTGCAAAGATGGATAAAGTTTTAAACAG
AGAGGAATCTTTGCAGCTAATGGACCTTCTAGGTCTTGAAAGGAGTGGGAATTGGCTCCGGTGCCCGTCA
GTGGGCAGAGCGCACATCGCCCACAGTCCCCGAGAAGTTGGGGGGAGGGGTCGGCAATTGAACCGGTGCC
TAGAGAAGGTGGCGCGGGGTAAACTGGGAAAGTGATGTCGTGTACTGGCTCCGCCTTTTTCCCGAGGGTG
GGGGAGAACCGTATATAAGTGCAGTAGTCGCCGTGAACGTTCTTTTTCGCAACGGGTTTGCCGCCAGAAC
ACAGGTAAGTGCCGTGTGTGGTTCCCGCGGGCCTGGCCTCTTTACGGGTTATGGCCCTTGCGTGCCTTGA
ATTACTTCCACCTGGCTGCAGTACGTGATTCTTGATCCCGAGCTTCGGGTTGGAAGTGGGTGGGAGAGTT
CGAGGCCTTGCGCTTAAGGAGCCCCTTCGCCTCGTGCTTGAGTTGAGGCCTGGCCTGGGCGCTGGGGCCG
CCGCGTGCGAATCTGGTGGCACCTTCGCGCCTGTCTCGCTGCTTTCGATAAGTCTCTAGCCATTTAAAAT
TTTTGATGACCTGCTGCGACGCTTTTTTTCTGGCAAGATAGTCTTGTAAATGCGGGCCAAGATCTGCACA
CTGGTATTTCGGTTTTTGGGGCCGCGGGCGGCGACGGGGCCCGTGCGTCCCAGCGCACATGTTCGGCGAG
GCGGGGCCTGCGAGCGCGGCCACCGAGAATCGGACGGGGGTAGTCTCAAGCTGGCCGGCCTGCTCTGGTG
CCTGGCCTCGCGCCGCCGTGTATCGCCCCGCCCTGGGCGGCAAGGCTGGCCCGGTCGGCACCAGTTGCGT
GAGCGGAAAGATGGCCGCTTCCCGGCCCTGCTGCAGGGAGCTCAAAATGGAGGACGCGGCGCTCGGGAGA
GCGGGCGGGTGAGTCACCCACACAAAGGAAAAGGGCCTTTCCGTCCTCAGCCGTCGCTTCATGTGACTCC
ACGGAGTACCGGGCGCCGTCCAGGCACCTCGATTAGTTCTCGAGCTTTTGGAGTACGTCGTCTTTAGGTT
GGGGGGAGGGGTTTTATGCGATGGAGTTTCCCCACACTGAGTGGGTGGAGACTGAAGTTAGGCCAGCTTG
GCACTTGATGTAATTCTCCTTGGAATTTGCCCTTTTTGAGTTTGGATCTTGGTTCATTCTCAAGCCTCAG
ACAGTGGTTCAAAGTTTTTTTCTTCCATTTCAGGTGTCGTGAGGAATTCGCCACCATGGTGAGCAAGGGC
GAGGAGGATAACATGGCCATCATTAAGGAGTTCATGCGCTTCAAGGTGCACATGGAGGGGTCCGTGAACG
GCCACGTGTTCGAGATCGAGGGCGAGGGCGAGGGCCGCCCCTACGAGGGCACCCAGACCGCCAAGCTGAA
GGTGACCAAGGGCGGCCCCCTGCCCTTCACCTGGGACATCCTGAGCCCTCAGTTCATGTACGGCTCCAAT
GCCTACGTGAAGCACCCCGCCGACATCCCCGACTACTTTAAGCTGTCCTTCCCCGAGGGCTTCAAGTGGG
AGCGCGTGATGAAATTCGAGGACGGCGGCGTGGTGACCGTGACCCAGGACTCCTCCCTGCAGGACGGCGA
GTTCATCTACAAGGTGAAGCTGCGCGGCACCAACTTCCCCTCCGACGGCCCCGTGATGCAGAAGAAGACC
ATGGGCTGGGAGGCCCTCTCCGAGCGGATGTACCCCGAGGACGGCGCCCTGAAGGGCGAGGTCAAGCCCA
GAGTGAAGCTGAAGGACGGCGGCCACTACGACGCTGAGGTCAAGACCACCTACAAGGCCAAGAAGCCCGT
GCAGCTGCCCGGCGCCTACAACGTCAACCGCAAGCTGGACATCACCAGCCACAACGAGGACTACACCATC
GTGGAGCAGTACGAGAGAGCCGAGGGCCGCCACTCCACCGGCGGCATGGACGAGCTGTACAAGGCTAGC
[417 nt withheld, positions 4200-4616]
ACCAAAGAAAACCCGCGTAGCAACCAGGAAGAAAGCTATGATGATAACGAAAGCTAAGTTTAAACAATCA
CTAGTTCGAAGGATCCGCATGCATCTAGGGCGGCCAATTCCGCCCCTCTCCCCCCCCCCCCTCTSCCWCC
CCCCCCCCTAACGTTACTGGCCGAAGCCGCTTGGAATAAGGCCGGTGTGCGTTTGTCTATATGTTATTTT
CCACCATATTGCCGTCTTTTGGCAATGTGAGGGCCCGGAAACCTGGCCCTGTCTTCTTGACGAGCATTCC
TAGGGGTCTTTCCCCTCTCGCCAAAGGAATGCAAGGTCTGTTGAATGTCGTGAAGGAAGCAGTTCCTCTG
GAAGCTTCTTGAAGACAAACAACGTCTGTAGCGACCCTTTGCAGGCAGCGGAACCCCCCACCTGGCGACA
GGTGCCTCTGCGGCCAAAAGCCACGTGTATAAGATACACCTGCAAAGGCGGCACAACCCCAGTGCCACGT
TGTGAGTTGGATAGTTGTGGAAAGAGTCAAATGGCTCTCCTCAAGCGTATTCAACAAGGGGCTGAAGGAT
GCCCAGAAGGTACCCCATTGTATGGGATCTGATCTGGGGCCTCGGTGCACATGCTTTACATGTGTTTAGT
CGAGGTTAAAAAAACGTCTAGGCCCCCCGAACCACGGGGACGTGGTTTTCCTTTGAAAAACACGATGATA
AGCTTGCCACAACCCACAAGGAGACGACCTTCCATGACCGAGTACAAGCCCACGGTGCGCCTCGCCACCC
GCGACGACGTCCCCCGGGCCGTACGCACCCTCGCCGCCGCGTTCGCCGACTACCCCGCCACGCGCCACAC
CGTCGACCCGGACCGCCACATCGAGCGGGTCACCGAGCTGCAAGAACTCTTCCTCACGCGCGTCGGGCTC
GACATCGGCAAGGTGTGGGTCGCGGACGACGGCGCCGCGGTGGCGGTCTGGACCACGCCGGAGAGCGTCG
AAGCGGGGGCGGTGTTCGCCGAGATCGGCCCGCGCATGGCCGAGTTGAGCGGTTCCCGGCTGGCCGCGCA
GCAACAGATGGAAGGCCTCCTGGCGCCGCACCGGCCCAAGGAGCCCGCGTGGTTCCTGGCCACCGTCGGC
GTCTCGCCCGACCACCAGGGCAAGGGTCTGGGCAGCGCCGTCGTGCTCCCCGGAGTGGAGGCGGCCGAGC
GCGCCGGGGTGCCCGCCTTCCTGGAGACCTCCGCGCCCCGCAACCTCCCCTTCTACGAGCGGCTCGGCTT
CACCGTCACCGCCGACGTCGAGGTGCCCGAAGGACCGCGCACCTGGTGCATGACCCGCAAGCCCGGTGCC
TGATAATAGGCGGCCGCTCGAGACCTAGAAAAACATGGAGCAATCACAAGTAGCAATACAGCAGCTACCA
ATGCTGATTGTGCCTGGCTAGAAGCACAAGAGGAGGAGGAGGTGGGTTTTCCAGTCACACCTCAGGTACC
TTTAAGACCAATGACTTACAAGGCAGCTGTAGATCTTAGCCACTTTTTAAAAGAAAAGGGGGGACTGGAA
GGGCTAATTCACTCCCAACGAAGACAAGATCTGCTTTTTGCTTGTACTGGGTCTCTCTGGTTAGACCAGA
TCTGAGCCTGGGAGCTCTCTGGCTAACTAGGGAACCCACTGCTTAAGCCTCAATAAAGCTTGCCTTGAGT
GCTTCAAGTAGTGTGTGCCCGTCTGTTGTGTGACTCTGGTAACTAGAGATCCCTCAGACCCTTTTAGTCA
GTGTGGAAAATCTCTAGCAGTAGTAGTTCATGTCATCTTATTATTCAGTATTTATAACTTGCAAAGAAAT
GAATATCAGAGAGTGAGAGGCCTTGACATTATAATAGATTTAGCAGGAATTGAACTAGGAGTGGAGCACA
CAGGCAAAGTTCTAGAGCTCGCTGATCAGCCTCGACTGTGCCTTCTAGTTGCCAGCCATCTGTTGTTTGC
CCCTCCCCCGTGCCTTCCTTGACCCTGGAAGGTGCCACTCCCACTGTCCTTTCCTAATAAAATGAGGAAA
TTGCATCGCATTGTCTGAGTAGGTGTCATTCTATTCTGGGGGGTGGGGTGGGGCAGGACAGCAAGGGGGA
GGATTGGGAAGACAATAGCAGGCATGCTGGGGATGCGGTGGGCTCTATGGCTTCTGAGGCGGAAAGAACC
AGCTGGGGGCGCGCCCCTCGAGGCCGCCATGGTCATAGCTGTTTGACGTCAGGTGGCACTTTTCGGGGAA
ATGTGCGCGGAACCCCTATTTGTTTATTTTTCTAAATACATTCAAATATGTATCCGCTCACGAGACAATA
ACCCTGATAAATGCTTCAATAATATTGAAAAAGGAAGAGTATGAGTATTCAACATTTCCGTGTCGCCCTT
ATTCCCTTTTTTGCGGCATTTTGCCTTCCTGTTTTTGCTCACCCAGAAACGCTGGTGAAAGTAAAAGATG
CTGAAGATCAGTTGGGTGCACGAGTGGGTTACATCGAACTGGATCTCAACAGCGGTAAGATCCTTGAGAG
TTTTCGCCCCGAAGAACGTTTTCCAATGATGAGCACTTTTAAAGTTCTGCTATGTGGCGCGGTATTATCC
CGTATTGACGCCGGGCAAGAGCAACTCGGTCGCCGCATACACTATTCTCAGAATGACTTGGTTGAGTACT
CACCAGTCACAGAAAAGCATCTTACGGATGGCATGACAGTAAGAGAATTATGCAGTGCTGCCATAACCAT
GAGTGATAACACTGCGGCCAACTTACTTCTGACAACGATCGGAGGACCGAAGGAGCTAACCGCTTTTTTG
CACAACATGGGGGATCATGTAACTCGCCTTGATCGTTGGGAACCGGAGCTGAATGAAGCCATACCAAACG
ACGAGCGTGACACCACGATGCCTGTAGCAATGGCAACAACGTTGCGCAAACTATTAACTGGCGAACTACT
TACTCTAGCTTCCCGGCAACAATTAATAGACTGGATGGAGGCGGATAAAGTTGCAGGACCACTTCTGCGC
TCGGCCCTTCCGGCTGGCTGGTTTATTGCTGATAAATCTGGAGCCGGTGAGCGTGGGTCTCGCGGTATCA
TTGCAGCACTGGGGCCAGATGGTAAGCCCTCCCGTATCGTAGTTATCTACACGACGGGGAGTCAGGCAAC
TATGGATGAACGAAATAGACAGATCGCTGAGATAGGTGCCTCACTGATTAAGCATTGGTAACTGTCAGAC
CAAGTTTACTCATATATACTTTAGATTGATTTAAAACTTCATTTTTAATTTAAAAGGATCTAGGTGAAGA
TCCTTTTTGATAATCTCATGACCAAAATCCCTTAACGTGAGTTTTCGTTCCACTGAGCGTCAGACCCCGT
AGAAAAGATCAAAGGATCTTCTTGAGATCCTTTTTTTCTGCGCGTAATCTGCTGCTTGCAAACAAAAAAA
CCACCGCTACCAGCGGTGGTTTGTTTGCCGGATCAAGAGCTACCAACTCTTTTTCCGAAGGTAACTGGCT
TCAGCAGAGCGCAGATACCAAATACTGTTCTTCTAGTGTAGCCGTAGTTAGGCCACCACTTCAAGAACTC
TGTAGCACCGCCTACATACCTCGCTCTGCTAATCCTGTTACCAGTGGCTGCTGCCAGTGGCGATAAGTCG
TGTCTTACCGGGTTGGACTCAAGACGATAGTTACCGGATAAGGCGCAGCGGTCGGGCTGAACGGGGGGTT
CGTGCACACAGCCCAGCTTGGAGCGAACGACCTACACCGAACTGAGATACCTACAGCGTGAGCTATGAGA
AAGCGCCACGCTTCCCGAAGGGAGAAAGGCGGACAGGTATCCGGTAAGCGGCAGGGTCGGAACAGGAGAG
CGCACGAGGGAGCTTCCAGGGGGAAACGCCTGGTATCTTTATAGTCCTGTCGGGTTTCGCCACCTCTGAC
TTGAGCGTCGATTTTTGTGATGCTCGTCAGGGGGGCGGAGCCTATGGAAAAACGCCAGCAACGCGGCCTT
TTTACGGTTCTGGCCTTTTGCACGGACCGCCACTGCCAATTACCTGTGGTTTCATTTACTCTAAACCTGT
GATTCCTCTGAATTATTTTCATTTTAAAGAAATTGTATTTGTTAAATATGTACTACAAACTTAGTAGT
